Addgene plasmid #22456: pCSCherryN5icd
Depositing lab: Nathan Lawson. Depositing organization: University of Massachusetts, Worcester. Publication: Gateway compatible vectors for analysis of gene function in the zebrafish. Villefranc JA, Amigo J, Lawson ND. Dev Dyn. 2007 Nov . 236(11):3077-87. 10.1002/dvdy.21354 PubMed 17948311.
Backbone
  Vector backbone: pCS2+
  Backbone size w/o insert (bp): 5000
  Vector type: Expression vector
Growth in bacteria
  Bacterial resistance: Ampicillin, 100 μg/mL
  Growth temperature: 37°C
  Growth strain: DH5alpha
  Copy number: Unknown
Gene/Insert
  Gene/Insert name: Notch3
  Species: D. rerio (zebrafish)
  Insert size (bp): 1300
  Entrez Gene: notch3 (a.k.a. fa14b08, notch5, wu:fa14b08)
  Tag / fusion protein: mCherry (N terminal on insert)
  Cloning method: Restriction Enzyme
  Sequencing primers: 5′ CMV-F, SP6; 3′ EBV-Rev
Terms and licenses: Academic/Nonprofit Terms; Industry Terms: Not Available to Industry
Depositor comments: Generated by LR reaction between pCSCherryDest and pENTRnotch3icd
How to cite: pCSCherryN5icd was a gift from Nathan Lawson (Addgene plasmid # 22456 ; http://n2t.net/addgene:22456 ; RRID:Addgene_22456)
