[The description below was written by a language model from this plasmid's Addgene catalogue record and pLannotate feature annotations shown in this document.]
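Description:
pCSCherryN5icd is a pCS2+-based expression plasmid that encodes an N-terminal mCherry fusion to the intracellular domain of zebrafish Notch3 (also known as notch5, hence "N5icd"). According to the depositor comments it was made by a Gateway LR reaction between the destination vector pCSCherryDest and the entry clone pENTRnotch3icd, even though the catalogue field lists restriction cloning. Consistent with this, the annotated 6,761 nt sequence shows attB1 and attB2 sites flanking the Notch coding region. The annotation tool labels that region as a fragment of human NOTCH3 by homology, but the record gives the species as D. rerio. The annotated fragment spans roughly 1.7 kb, somewhat more than the 1.3 kb insert size in the catalogue.

The simian CMV IE94 enhancer/promoter lies at the end of the linear sequence map and, in the circular plasmid, reads directly into an SP6 promoter, the mCherry open reading frame, attB1 and the Notch3 fragment. An SV40 polyadenylation signal follows the cassette. This standard pCS2+ layout permits two modes of use: direct expression from plasmid DNA in vertebrate cells or embryos, and in vitro synthesis of sense mRNA with SP6 polymerase for embryo microinjection. T7 and T3 promoters sit downstream in the reverse orientation.

The released Notch intracellular domain normally acts as a transcriptional activator with RBPJ, so the construct would plausibly serve to supply a red-fluorescently traceable, ligand-independent form of Notch signalling, although the record does not state a specific purpose beyond gene function analysis in zebrafish. The plasmid is propagated in E. coli through a high-copy ColE1/pUC-type origin with ampicillin selection (AmpR). It also carries an f1 origin and residual lac-region fragments from the backbone.
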