Features (pLannotate 1.2.2; 18 found; start..end, strand, type, name):
     35..53      +  promoter       SP6 promoter: promoter for bacteriophage SP6 RNA polymerase
    115..822     +  CDS            mCherry: mCherry is a basic (constitutively fluorescent) red fluorescent protein published in 2004, derived from Discosoma sp.. It is reported to be a very rapidly-maturing monomer with low acid sensitivity.
    835..859     +  protein_bind   attB1: mutant version of attB; recombination site for the Gateway® BP reaction BP Clonase™
    859..2601    +  CDS            NOTCH3 (fragment): NOTC3_HUMAN - Experimental evidence at protein level: Swiss-Prot protein existence level 1. Functions as a receptor for membrane-bound ligands Jagged1, Jagged2 and Delta1 to regulate cell-fate determination (PubMed:15350543). Upon ligand activation through the released notch intracellular domain (NICD) it forms a transcriptional activator complex with RBPJ/RBPSUH and activates genes of the enhancer of split locus. Affects the implementation of differentiation, proliferation and apoptotic programs (By similarity). From Homo sapiens (Human).
   2746..2770    -  protein_bind   attB2: mutant version of attB; recombination site for the Gateway® BP reaction BP Clonase™
   2788..2805    -  promoter       T7 promoter (fragment): promoter for bacteriophage T7 RNA polymerase
   2810..2944    -  polyA_signal   SV40 poly(A) signal: SV40 polyadenylation signal
   3057..3075    -  promoter       T3 promoter: promoter for bacteriophage T3 RNA polymerase
   3120..3136    -  protein_bind   lac operator: The lac repressor binds to the lac operator to inhibit transcription in E. coli. This inhibition can be relieved by adding lactose or isopropyl-β-D-thiogalactopyranoside (IPTG). lac repressor encoded by lacI
   3144..3174    -  promoter       lac promoter: promoter for the E. coli lac operon
   3189..3210    -  protein_bind   CAP binding site: CAP binding activates transcription in the presence of cAMP. E. coli catabolite activator protein
   3223..3315    -  CDS            lacI (fragment): lac repressor; lacI; The lac repressor binds to the lac operator to inhibit transcription in E. coli. This inhibition can be relieved by adding lactose or isopropyl-β-D-thiogalactopyranoside (IPTG).
   3498..4086    -  rep_origin     ori: high-copy-number ColE1/pMB1/pBR322/pUC origin of replication
   4257..5117    -  CDS            AmpR: β-lactamase; bla; confers resistance to ampicillin, carbenicillin, and related antibiotics
   5118..5222    -  promoter       AmpR promoter: bla
   5275..5703    -  rep_origin     f1 ori (sequence partly withheld): f1 bacteriophage origin of replication; arrow indicates direction of (+) strand synthesis
   5708..5774    -  CDS            lacZα (fragment): LacZα fragment of β-galactosidase; lacZ fragment
   5777..6761    +  promoter       CMV IE94 promoter: enhancer/promoter region of simian cytomegalovirus major immediate early transcription unit IE94
>Addgene plasmid #22456 | pCSCherryN5icd | depositor full sequence | sequence record 10318 | Author sequence
CGCCATTCTGCCTGGGGACGTCGGAGCAAGCTTGATTTAGGTGACACTATAGAATACAAGCTACTTGTTC
TTTTTGCAGGATCCCATCGATTCGAATTCAAGGCTAGCGCCACCATGGTGAGCAAGGGCGAGGAGGACAA
CATGGCCATCATCAAGGAGTTCATGCGCTTCAAGGTGCACATGGAGGGCTCCGTGAACGGCCACGAGTTC
GAGATCGAGGGCGAGGGCGAGGGCCGCCCCTACGAGGGCACCCAGACCGCCAAGCTGAAGGTGACCAAGG
GCGGCCCCCTGCCCTTCGCCTGGGACATCCTGTCCCCTCAGTTCATGTACGGCTCCAAGGCCTACGTGAA
GCACCCCGCCGACATCCCCGACTACTTGAAGCTGTCCTTCCCCGAGGGCTTCAAGTGGGAGCGCGTGATG
AACTTCGAGGACGGCGGCGTGGTGACCGTGACCCAGGACTCCTCCCTGCAGGACGGCGAGTTCATCTACA
AGGTGAAGCTGCGCGGCACCAACTTCCCCTCCGACGGCCCCGTAATGCAGAAGAAGACCATGGGCTGGGA
GGCCTCCTCCGAGCGGATGTACCCCGAGGACGGCGCCCTGAAGGGCGAGATCAAGCAGAGGCTGAAGCTG
AAGGACGGCGGCCACTACGACGCCGAGGTCAAGACCACCTACAAGGCCAAGAAGCCCGTGCAGCTGCCCG
GCGCCTACAACGTCAACATCAAGCTGGACATCACCTCCCACAACGAGGACTACACCATCGTGGAACAGTA
CGAGCGCGCCGAGGGCCGCCACTCCACCGGCGGCATGGACGAGCTGTACAAGAGATCTCGAATCACAAGT
TTGTACAAAAAAGCAGGCTTGATGGTTGGCATGTTGATTGCCCGCCGCAAGCGTGAACACAGCACACTCT
GGTTCCCTGAGGGCTTCTTCCTCAAAAAGGAAACAAGCAGTAACAAGAACCGCAGAGAACCTGTGGGCCA
AGATTCACTGGGCATGAAACACATGCCAAAGACAGTGGAAGAGTCTCTTCTGGCTGATCACAGTGACCAG
TGGATAGATACAGACTGCCCAGAGGCTAAGCGACTTAAGGTGGAAGAACCAAGCATTCTGTCAGATGGTG
AGGATGCAGTTGACAGCAGACAGTGGACACAGCATCACTTGGCAGCAGCAGATATCCGCATGCCACCTTC
CATGGCACTTACACCACCACAAGGAGAGTTTGACAGTGACTGCATGGATGTTAATGTCAGAGGCCCTGAT
GGCTTCACACCTCTGATGCTGGCATCTTTCTGTGGAGGAGGGCTTGAGCCAGAGGTGACCGAAGATGATG
ACTCAGATGAATCCTCAGCCAACATCATATCTGACCTCATTTACCAGGGAGCATCACTTGCAGCTCAAAC
TGACCGCACTGGAGAGACTGCTCTGCACCTGGCTGCACGCTATGCCCGGGCAGATGCAGCTAAAAGACTC
CTGGATGCTGGGGCTGATGCAAATGCACAGGATAACACAGGTCGCTCACCTTTGCATGCAGCTGTGGCAG
CTGATGCACAGGGAGTTTTCCAGATTCTGATCAGGAACCGTGCCACAGACTTGGACGCGCGCATGTATGA
TGGCTCCACTGCTCTGATACTTGCAGCCCGTCTGGCAGTAGAGGGCATGGTGGAAGAGTTGATCACCTGC
CATGCTGATGTTAATGCTGTTGATGAAATCGGAAAGTCAGCATTGCACTGGGCAGCAGCAGTCAATAACG
TTGAAGCTACTATTGCCTTGTTGAAGAATGGTGCCAATAAAGATATGCAAGACCTCAAGGAGGAGACTCC
GCTGTTCTTGGCTGCCAGGGAAGGCAGCTGTGAGGCAGTAAAGGTGTTGTTGGCTCACTTTGCCAATAGG
GAAATAACAGATCACATGGACAGACTCCCTCGAGATATTGCCCAGGAGCGCATGCATCATGACATTGTGC
AGCTACTGGATGAATATAACACTGTGCGAAGTCCACAGGGTCATGCAGGGGCAGGTCACCACCTCTCTGG
TAGCCACACACTCTCACCGCTCATGTGCCCTCCCAGCAACTTCCTCCAAGGGCTGAAAAGTACCCCTCAG
GGTAAGAAGAACCGTCGCCCGGGAGCTAAAGGCATTGGTGGACAGCACGCTTCCGGCCTGAAAGATTCAG
CCAAAGGACGCAACAAACGGCTGACTCTAGACATGCAGAGTGCTTTGCTGGAGAGCTCTGTCACGCTCTC
CCCTGTTGACTCACTGGATTCACCACGAGGAGGCGCCAGTAACGCTGGCTATGTCACCAATCCAACCTCA
CCAGCTGCCATGCCCTCTCCCGGCCTTTTCCACTCCTCTATGTCTGTCCCTAATACCCCCATGGTGCACA
GCAGTATCCTGGACAGCACCAGCCCTTTTTCTGTCTCCCTGGCACAGTTGAGTGACCTGGGAGATGGTGG
GCTCTCAATGCAGGGGCGTGTGGGCATGCAAGGAGGGGGTGTCAACCCAGGCCCCCATAACTACGTGATG
AACGCCGGTCAAATGAGCCTTAGTATGGGCATGGTAAGTCCAGTAAGCGTGCCGTTTGACTGGCATAACC
GCATGCCTCCATCTTCTCAGTGCAGTCAGCCAATGATCAGCATGGTGCATCCAGTAAGTAGTCAAGCAGG
CATGCTCCCACAAACACCAACCCTGCAAAGCAGCATGCTATTGCACCAGCAGGTGTTCCGTAATGCCCAG
CAGCCCATCCTGCAGACCCAGCTTTCTTGTACAAAGTGGTGATTCGAGCCTCTAGAACTATAGTGAGTCG
TATTACGTAGATCCAGACATGATAAGATACATTGATGAGTTTGGACAAACCACAACTAGAATGCAGTGAA
AAAAATGCTTTATTTGTGAAATTTGTGATGCTATTGCTTTATTTGTAACCATTATAAGCTGCAATAAACA
AGTTAACAACAACAATTGCATTCATTTTATGTTTCAGGTTCAGGGGGAGGTGTGGGAGGTTTTTTAATTC
GCGGCCGCGGCGCCAATGCATTGGGCCCGGTACCCAGCTTTTGTTCCCTTTAGTGAGGGTTAATTGCGCG
CTTGGCGTAATCATGGTCATAGCTGTTTCCTGTGTGAAATTGTTATCCGCTCACAATTCCACACAACATA
CGAGCCGGAAGCATAAAGTGTAAAGCCTGGGGTGCCTAATGAGTGAGCTAACTCACATTAATTGCGTTGC
GCTCACTGCCCGCTTTCCAGTCGGGAAACCTGTCGTGCCAGCTGCATTAATGAATCGGCCAACGCGCGGG
GAGAGGCGGTTTGCGTATTGGGCGCTCTTCCGCTTCCTCGCTCACTGACTCGCTGCGCTCGGTCGTTCGG
CTGCGGCGAGCGGTATCAGCTCACTCAAAGGCGGTAATACGGTTATCCACAGAATCAGGGGATAACGCAG
GAAAGAACATGTGAGCAAAAGGCCAGCAAAAGGCCAGGAACCGTAAAAAGGCCGCGTTGCTGGCGTTTTT
CCATAGGCTCCGCCCCCCTGACGAGCATCACAAAAATCGACGCTCAAGTCAGAGGTGGCGAAACCCGACA
GGACTATAAAGATACCAGGCGTTTCCCCCTGGAAGCTCCCTCGTGCGCTCTCCTGTTCCGACCCTGCCGC
TTACCGGATACCTGTCCGCCTTTCTCCCTTCGGGAAGCGTGGCGCTTTCTCATAGCTCACGCTGTAGGTA
TCTCAGTTCGGTGTAGGTCGTTCGCTCCAAGCTGGGCTGTGTGCACGAACCCCCCGTTCAGCCCGACCGC
TGCGCCTTATCCGGTAACTATCGTCTTGAGTCCAACCCGGTAAGACACGACTTATCGCCACTGGCAGCAG
CCACTGGTAACAGGATTAGCAGAGCGAGGTATGTAGGCGGTGCTACAGAGTTCTTGAAGTGGTGGCCTAA
CTACGGCTACACTAGAAGGACAGTATTTGGTATCTGCGCTCTGCTGAAGCCAGTTACCTTCGGAAAAAGA
GTTGGTAGCTCTTGATCCGGCAAACAAACCACCGCTGGTAGCGGTGGTTTTTTTGTTTGCAAGCAGCAGA
TTACGCGCAGAAAAAAAGGATCTCAAGAAGATCCTTTGATCTTTTCTACGGGGTCTGACGCTCAGTGGAA
CGAAAACTCACGTTAAGGGATTTTGGTCATGAGATTATCAAAAAGGATCTTCACCTAGATCCTTTTAAAT
TAAAAATGAAGTTTTAAATCAATCTAAAGTATATATGAGTAAACTTGGTCTGACAGTTACCAATGCTTAA
TCAGTGAGGCACCTATCTCAGCGATCTGTCTATTTCGTTCATCCATAGTTGCCTGACTCCCCGTCGTGTA
GATAACTACGATACGGGAGGGCTTACCATCTGGCCCCAGTGCTGCAATGATACCGCGAGACCCACGCTCA
CCGGCTCCAGATTTATCAGCAATAAACCAGCCAGCCGGAAGGGCCGAGCGCAGAAGTGGTCCTGCAACTT
TATCCGCCTCCATCCAGTCTATTAATTGTTGCCGGGAAGCTAGAGTAAGTAGTTCGCCAGTTAATAGTTT
GCGCAACGTTGTTGCCATTGCTACAGGCATCGTGGTGTCACGCTCGTCGTTTGGTATGGCTTCATTCAGC
TCCGGTTCCCAACGATCAAGGCGAGTTACATGATCCCCCATGTTGTGCAAAAAAGCGGTTAGCTCCTTCG
GTCCTCCGATCGTTGTCAGAAGTAAGTTGGCCGCAGTGTTATCACTCATGGTTATGGCAGCACTGCATAA
TTCTCTTACTGTCATGCCATCCGTAAGATGCTTTTCTGTGACTGGTGAGTACTCAACCAAGTCATTCTGA
GAATAGTGTATGCGGCGACCGAGTTGCTCTTGCCCGGCGTCAATACGGGATAATACCGCGCCACATAGCA
GAACTTTAAAAGTGCTCATCATTGGAAAACGTTCTTCGGGGCGAAAACTCTCAAGGATCTTACCGCTGTT
GAGATCCAGTTCGATGTAACCCACTCGTGCACCCAACTGATCTTCAGCATCTTTTACTTTCACCAGCGTT
TCTGGGTGAGCAAAAACAGGAAGGCAAAATGCCGCAAAAAAGGGAATAAGGGCGACACGGAAATGTTGAA
TACTCATACTCTTCCTTTTTCAATATTATTGAAGCATTTATCAGGGTTATTGTCTCATGAGCGGATACAT
ATTTGAATGTATTTAGAAAAATAAACAAATAGGGGTTCCGCGCACATTTCCCCGAAAAGTGCCACCTAAA
TTGTAAGCGTTAATATTTTGTTAAAATTCGCGTTAAATTTTTGTTAAATCAGCTCATTTTTTAACCAATA
GGCCGAAATCGGCAAAATCCCTTATAAATCAAAAGAATAGACCGAGATAGGGT
[37 nt withheld, positions 5374-5410]
AAAGAACGTGGACTCCAACGTCAAAGG
[49 nt withheld, positions 5438-5486]
T
[91 nt withheld, positions 5488-5578]
G
[124 nt withheld, positions 5580-5703]
CCCATTCGCCATTCAGGCTGCGCAACTGTTGGGAAGGGCGATCGGTGCGGGCCTCTTCGCTATTACGCCA
GTCGACCATAGCCAATTCAATATGGCGTATATGGACTCATGCCAATTCAATATGGTGGATCTGGACCTGT
GCCAATTCAATATGGCGTATATGGACTCGTGCCAATTCAATATGGTGGATCTGGACCCCAGCCAATTCAA
TATGGCGGACTTGGCACCATGCCAATTCAATATGGCGGACTTGGCACTGTGCCAACTGGGGAGGGGTCTA
CTTGGCACGGTGCCAAGTTTGAGGAGGGGTCTTGGCCCTGTGCCAAGTCCGCCATATTGAATTGGCATGG
TGCCAATAATGGCGGCCATATTGGCTATATGCCAGGATCAATATATAGGCAATATCCAATATGGCCCTAT
GCCAATATGGCTATTGGCCAGGTTCAATACTATGTATTGGCCCTATGCCATATAGTATTCCATATATGGG
TTTTCCTATTGACGTAGATAGCCCCTCCCAATGGGCGGTCCCATATACCATATATGGGGCTTCCTAATAC
CGCCCATAGCCACTCCCCCATTGACGTCAATGGTCTCTATATATGGTCTTTCCTATTGACGTCATATGGG
CGGTCCTATTGACGTATATGGCGCCTCCCCCATTGACGTCAATTACGGTAAATGGCCCGCCTGGCTCAAT
GCCCATTGACGTCAATAGGACCACCCACCATTGACGTCAATGGGATGGCTCATTGCCCATTCATATCCGT
TCTCACGCCCCCTATTGACGTCAATGACGGTAAATGGCCCACTTGGCAGTACATCAATATCTATTAATAG
TAACTTGGCAAGTACATTACTATTGGAAGGACGCCAGGGTACATTGGCAGTACTCCCATTGACGTCAATG
GCGGTAAATGGCCCGCGATGGCTGCCAAGTACATCCCCATTGACGTCAATGGGGAGGGGCAATGACGCAA
ATGGGCGTTCCATTGACGTAAATGGGCGGTAGGCGTGCCTAATGGGAGGTCTATATAAGCAATGCTCGTT
TAGGGAAC
