>Addgene plasmid #22456 | pCSCherryN5icd | addgene partial sequence | sequence record 28648 | 22456 with DsRed1-C
ACCACGTGGAAAGTCGAGCGCGCCGAGGGCCGCCACTCCACCGGCGGCATGGACGAGCTGTACAAGAGAT
CTCGAATCACAAGTTTGTACAAAAAAGCAGGCTTGATGGTTGGCATGTTGATTGCCCGCCGCAAGCGTGA
ACACAGCACACTCTGGTTCCCTGAGGGCTTCTTCCTCAAAAAGGAAACAAGCAGTAACAAGAACCGCAGA
GAACCTGTGGGCCAAGATTCACTGGGCATGAAACACATGCCAAAGACAGTGGAAGAGTCTCTTCTGGCTG
ATCACAGTGACCAGTGGATAGATACAGACTGCCCAGAGGCTAAGCGACTTAAGGTGGAAGAGCCAAGCAT
TCTGTCAGATGGTGAGGATGCAGTTGACAGCAGACAGTGGACACAGCATCACTTGGCAGCAGCAGATATC
CGCATGCCACCTTCCATGGCACTTACACCACCACAAGGAGAGTTTGACAGTGACTGCATGGATGTTAATG
TCAGAGGCCCTGATGGCTTCACACCTCTGATGCTGGCATCTTTCTGTGGAGGAGGGCTTGAGCCAGAGGT
GACCGAAGATGATGACTCAGATGAATCCTCAGCCAACATCATATCTGACCTCATTTACCAGGGAGCATCA
CTTGCAGCTCAAACTGACCGCACTGGAGAGACTGCTCTGCACCTGGCTGCACGCTATGCCCGGGCAGATG
CAGCTAAAAGACTCCTGGATGCTGGGGCTGATGCAATGCACAGGATACNGGGTCCCCCCNTTGNTGCNTT
GGGCANTCGCCNCNGGNTTTCCAATCTGATCAGACCNG
